>Addgene plasmid #234896 | pVSe | addgene full sequence | sequence record 475999 | Addgene NGS Result
AATTCGAGCTCATTCGAGCTCCAGAACGATCTCAGTTAGGTCATGGGAAAGCTGATATTCATCCCTCTGA
GACTCTATATAATTAAATGCGTTTGGGGGATTAGCTAATTGAGAATCCATATAGAGAAATATGGCCGCGC
AGCGACGCCGGTTGAAGAATATGAACAAGGAATAAGATGAACAAGGAAGAAGATGAACAAGCAATAATTT
AATTAATTATTGTTAATAAGCATAAATTATGAAAATAATTTTGATGGTAATGAAAGTATTATAAATAATA
TTTAGGAGAAAATATTGTTAAGGAAATATCTGGTTATGTTTATTTGTTAAGGTATATGGGTTTTTATAGA
AACCCAGGAGCAGCTATGGTAAGAAACCCAGGACTCAAAAAATGCCTCTCAACTTCTCTCATATGTTGCG
GAGTCTGGAGTCCCATTTATACCATAGAAAGCATTGGGGGTATAGCATGGTAATTTCACATCGGACTCCA
TACCGCGGCCATCTATATAATATTACTGATGGCCGCGCGAAGTCCCGGTATGCCTTTTCAGCCGTTGGAT
CTGGAGCCGTACCTTTTTCGCGTTCCCATTTTGCCCCTGGAGTCCCGAGCTATTTACGACCCCCTGCCAC
CGAGTCCCCTTCGTGGAGCGCTCTTCGTCCAACACGTGTCCCAACTTTTGCGCATTTTTGACTACCTGTC
GCGCACTTGAATTAAAGTTGCCCTTTTATTTTCTTCCAATTATTTTGCGGCTGAGTAGTCTAGATAATTG
TGACAACTTAGTGAGCAAGTTGTAGGAGGACCCTATCCGTCTGGGAAAATAATTGGGTTTTCACGTGTAC
CAATGGGAAATAATATGTATAGCCTATTTAATTTAGAAAATTAAATAGTTTTAGTAATTCCTATATAATA
GCGTTTACTAGTCTGGGTAAAATTCGTATAGGAAAAAATATTTATTATTTTTTAAATTTAACCTATTGAA
AATGTACAGTTTAAAGAGTAGACGTGGATCGAATTACATTCAAGCACGTGGAAACTCACGGACCCCATTA
TTCAAACGACATTCCACTGGTAAGCGTTATGGAGGAAGACGACTACAGCCACTGAATGTGAAAAGAGAAG
ATGAACCCAGAATGTCGACCCAACGCATCCACGAGAATCAATATGGGTCGGAATTTACAATGGCCCACAA
CACAGCCATTTCGACCTATATCTCCTATCCTAATCTGGGCAAGACTGAACCCAATCGAACCAGGTCGTAC
ATCAAGCTGAAACGATTGCGTTTCAAGGGCACGGTGAAGATCGAACGAGTTCCTACTGACGTGGCTATGG
ATGGTTCGATTCCCAACACGGAAGGGGTGTTCTCATTGGTCATAGTCGTTGACCGAAAACCTCATTTGAC
TGCATCTGGATGCCTACATACGTTTGACGAACTATTTGGTGCGATAATCCACAGCCATGGAACCCTGTCT
ATAGTTCCCGCGTTGAAGGATCGTTACTACATACGGCATGTAATTAAACGGGTACTGTCCGTCGAGAAAG
ATAACGTCATGGTGGATATTGAAGGATCCACTGCTCTGTCTAATAGGCGTTTTAATTGTTGGGCCAGTTT
TAAAGATCTTGATTTGGATTCATGTAAGGGTGTTTATGACAACATAAACAAGAATGCCCTGTTAGTTTAT
TACTCATGGGTATCGGATACTGTGTCTAAAGCATCCACTTATGTATCGTATGACCTTGATTATATTGGAT
AATCAATAATAACAGGAAAATTTGAATAAGAAAAAATATTATTTAAATATTTTTGGTTGAGGACCATTAC
AACTACTCTTGATACATTCTTGGACCGTTGTCCTAACCAGTTCGTTTAATTGGGCCATAGACATGGTAAT
GTTGGACTCAGCCCTATGGGCCCCTACTATTGATGCCGAGTCACCTGGATCCAGTACAGTGGACCCTAAC
CTGTGCAGCTCTCTGTAAGGTGTCTGTTCGTTATTGGACTGTGAGTCCGCATCTTCGTTAACGGGCCCTA
TGGTACTCCTGGTCGCCCACGACTCCCCTGGCCTTATTTCTATTGGGCCTGGAAGCCCAAATCTGTTCAT
GGATGCGGACCTAATTAGTTTCCTTTCCCATTTACCATAGTCTACATGTGAGAAATCAACGTCTTTAGCG
GAGAACTGTTTGGAAAGGATCTTTACCGTTGGCGCCTTGAACGGAATATCGACGGAATGTTTGGCGGTCG
ATAATTTCAGCTTCCCTTTGAATTTTGCGAAGTGGGTACGCTGTTGAACATTCGTATCAGAAACTCTGTA
ATAGAGTTTCCAAGGGATTGGGTCTTTGAGAGAGAAGAAGGAAGCTGAAAAATAGTGGAGATCTATGTTA
CACCTGATCGGAAAAGTCCACGACGATTGTAATGATTCATTATCAGTCATCCTCTTGTCGTGAATCTCCA
CTATCACTGTACCAGTCGCGTTAATTGGCACCTGCTGCCTGTACTCGATAACGCAATGATCGATCTTCAT
GCAACTGCGACTGAGTCTCGCCGTTAATTGTGCCGCCGTTGACGGAAACTGCAGAACGATCTCAGTTAGG
TCATGGGAAAGCTGATATTCATCCCTCTGAGACTCTATATAATTAAATGCGTTTGGGGGATTAGCTAATT
GAGAATCCATATAGAGAAATATGGCCGCGCAGCGACGCCGGTTGAAGAATATGAACAAGGAATAAGATGA
ACAAGGAAGAAGATGAACAAGCAATAATTTAATTAATTATTGTTAATAAGCATAAATTATGAAAATAATT
TTGATGGTAATGAAAGTATTATAAATAATATTTAGGAGAAAATATTGTTAAGGAAATATCTGGTTATGTT
TATTTGTTAAGGTATATGGGTTTTTATAGAAACCCAGGAGCAGCTATGGTAAGAAACCCAGGACTCAAAA
AATGCCTCTCAACTTCTCTCATATGTTGCGGAGTCTGGAGTCCCATTTATACCATAGAAAGCATTGGGGG
TATAGCATGGTAATTTCACATCGGACTCCATACCGCGGCCATCTATATAATATTACTGATGGCCGCGCGA
AGTCCCGGTATGCCTTTTCAGCCGTTGGATCTGGAGCCGTACCTTTTTCGCGTTCCCATTTTGCCCCTGG
AGTCCCGAGCTATTTACGACCCCCTGCCACCGAGTCCCCTTCGTGGAGCGCTCTTCGTCCAACACGTGTC
CCAACTTTTGCGCATTTTTGACTACCTGTCGCGCACTTGAATTAAAGTTGCCCTTTTATTTTCTTCCAAT
TATTTTGCGGCTGAGTAGTCTAGTGGATCCCCCGGAGCTCCACTTGGGATAGGTTAAGAAAATATGTCTG
GCTTGTAAACGAAAAGAATCGGGGTTTCTAGGCATTTTTTAAATAGTGACCCAGGACTCAAAAACTAGCT
CTCAACTTCTCTCATATGTTGTGGAGTCTGGAGTCCTTTATATATGTTTACGCTATAGAAGGCATTTGGG
GACTCTCCCGGGCCCACCATAGGACTCCATACCGCGGCCATCTATATAATATTACTGATGGCCGCGCGGA
TTTTGGAGCCCCCTTTTGTCGTTAGCGCGACCTTTAATTCAAATTAAAGGTTGCTTTTTTCTATCGTCCG
ATCATTTTGCGCCTGACTAGCCTAGATATTAGCAACAACTTCGCGGCTAAGTTGTTGACCGTCAAGTATA
AATTAATGGGCTTATGGCCTAATGGGTATAGAGCAAAATGGCATGCCTGCAGACTAGTGAGACCGTGTAA
GAGGTCTCGATTCGCTAGCGTTAACTGGCCATAATCCTGTGTATGCAACGTTGAAAATTCGGATCTATTT
TTACGATTCGATCATGAATTAATAAAATTTAAATTTTATTGAATGATTTTCTAGTACATAACTGACATAC
GACTTATCAGTTGCGAAACGAACAGCTCTAATTACATTGTTAAGTGAAATTACGCCTAATTCGTCTAAGT
ACAACATAACCAACTGTTTAAACCTAATTAAATAAGTCGACCCAGAAGCTGTCAGAGATGTCGTCCAGAC
TTGGAAGTTCAGGTAAGCTTTGTGGAGATGCAACGCTCTCCGTAAGTTGTGGTTGAATCGGATCTGGACG
TGGTATATACGCGTCCTGGTGTATAGCAGATCCTCTACTCCGTATATCTTGAAATATAGGGGATTTATTA
TCTCCCAGATATACACGCCATTCTCTGCCTGACGTGCAGTGATGATTTCCCCTGTGCGTGAATCCATGAC
CGGTGCAGCCTATGTGGAAGTATATGGTGCACCCACAGTTTAGATCAATGCGTCGTCGTCTAATCGCCCT
CCTCTTGGCTTGCCTGTGTGCCTTCTTGATAGAGGGGGGCGTCGAGAGTGATGAAGATAACATTCTTGAG
AGTCCAATGTTTGAGCGACGCATTTTCCGCTTTATCCAGGAAATCTTTATAGCTGGATCCCTCGCCTGGA
TTGCAAAGCACGATTGAAGGGATCCCTCCTTTAATTTGAACTGGTTTCCCGTACTTGCAATTTGACTGCC
AGTCTTTTTGGGCCCCAAGAAGCTCTTTCCAATGCTTTAGCTTTAGGTATTGCGGTGCTACGTCATCAAT
GACGTTATAGGCAACATTATTCGAGTACACTCGATTATTGAAGTCCAGGTGTCCACTGAGGTAATTATGT
GGGCCTAAAGCACGAGCCCACATCGTCTTGCCCGTTCTAGAATCACCTTCCACTATGAGACTAACTGGTC
TTACAGGCCGCGCAGCGGGACCCATTCCAAAATAATCATCCGCCCATTCTTGCATCTGTTCAGGAACGTT
AGTGAAAGAGGAAAGTGGAAATGGAGGGACCCATTGTTCAGGCGCCTTTTTGAAAAGGCGTTCCAAGTTC
GCTGTAATGTTATGGTAACTCACGATGAACGCCCTTGGATCTCCGGCCCGGATAATTGCAAGAGCTTCCG
CCAAACTAGGTGCATTGATGGCGTTATAATAGACGTCGTCTTTATTCTTCTTTGTACCCCCAGGCACTTT
GAACTGTCCGGATTCACAACAATCGCCGTCTTTGGTGATGTAATTCTTGACGGCGTTGGCGTCTTTGGCT
GCTTGTATGTTTGGGTGAAAATTGGTCGACCTTCTGGGGTGAGTAAGGTCGAAAAATCTCTTATTCTTGA
TGTTGGACTTTCCAGAGAGTTGGATGAGACAGTGAAGGTGTGGGAATCCGTCCGAGTGCTCCTCTCTGGC
AACTCGAATATATGTTGGTTTGACGACTGACCATGATAAGGTTTGAAGCATTTGAAGAGCTTCATTTTTT
GGGATATCGCACTTGGGATAGGTTAAGAAAATATGTCTGGCTTGTAAACGAAAAGAATCGGGGTTTCTAG
GCATTTTTTAAATAGTGACCCAGGACTCAAAAACTAGCTCTCAACTTCTCTCATATGTTGTGGAGTCTGG
AGTCCTTTATATATGTTTACGCTATAGAAGGCATTTGGGGACTCTCCCGGGCCCACCATAGGACTCCATA
CCGCGGCCATCTATATAATATTACTGATGGCCGCGCGGATTTTGGAGCCCCCTTTTGTCGTTAGCGCGAC
CTTTAATTCAAATTAAAGGTTGCTTTTTTCTATCGTCCAATCATTTTGCGCCTGACTAGCCTAGATATTA
GCAACAACTTCGCGACTAAGTTGTTGACCGTCAAGTATAAATTAATGGGCTTATGGCCCAATGGGTATAG
AGCAAAATGCCCAAGCGTGATGCCCCGTGGCGCTTATTAGCGGGTACGTCTAAGGTAAGTCGAAATGCCA
ACTACTCTCCCTTGAGAGTATTGGGCCCTAAAGTTAATAAGGGACCTCGAGGGGGGGCCCGGTACCCGGG
GATCCTCTAGAGTCGACCTGCAGGCATGCAAGCTTGGCACTGGCCGTCGTTTTACAACGTCGTGACTGGG
AAAACCCTGGCGTTACCCAACTTAATCGCCTTGCAGCACATCCCCCTTTCGCCAGCTGGCGTAATAGCGA
AGAGGCCCGCACCGATCGCCCTTCCCAACAGTTGCGCAGCCTGAATGGCGAATGCTAGAGCAGCTTGAGC
TTGGATCAGATTGTCGTTTCCCGCCTTCAGTTTAAACTATCAGTGTTTGACAGGATATATTGGCGGGTAA
ACCTAAGAGAAAAGAGCGTTTATTAGAATAATCGGATATTTAAAAGGGCGTGAAAAGGTTTATCCGTTCG
TCCATTTGTATGTGCATGCCAACCACAGGGTTCCCCTCGGGATCAAAGTACTTTGATCCAACCCCTCCGC
TGCTATAGTGCAGTCGGCTTCTGACGTTCAGTGCAGCCGTCTTCTGAAAACGACATGTCGCACAAGTCCT
AAGTTACGCGACAGGCTGCCGCCCTGCCCTTTTCCTGGCGTTTTCTTGTCGCGTGTTTTAGTCGCATAAA
GTAGAATACTTGCGACTAGAACCGGAGACATTACGCCATGAACAAGAGCGCCGCCGCTGGCCTGCTGGGC
TATGCCCGCGTCAGCACCGACGACCAGGACTTGACCAACCAACGGGCCGAACTGCACGCGGCCGGCTGCA
CCAAGCTGTTTTCCGAGAAGATCACCGGCACCAGGCGCGACCGCCCGGAGCTGGCCAGGATGCTTGACCA
CCTACGCCCTGGCGACGTTGTGACAGTGACCAGGCTAGACCGCCTGGCCCGCAGCACCCGCGACCTACTG
GACATTGCCGAGCGCATCCAGGAGGCCGGCGCGGGCCTGCGTAGCCTGGCAGAGCCGTGGGCCGACACCA
CCACGCCGGCCGGCCGCATGGTGTTGACCGTGTTCGCCGGCATTGCCGAGTTCGAGCGTTCCCTAATCAT
CGACCGCACCCGGAGCGGGCGCGAGGCCGCCAAGGCCCGAGGCGTGAAGTTTGGCCCCCGCCCTACCCTC
ACCCCGGCACAGATCGCGCACGCCCGCGAGCTGATCGACCAGGAAGGCCGCACCGTGAAAGAGGCGGCTG
CACTGCTTGGCGTGCATCGCTCGACCCTGTACCGCGCACTTGAGCGCAGCGAGGAAGTGACGCCCACCGA
GGCCAGGCGGCGCGGTGCCTTCCGTGAGGACGCATTGACCGAGGCCGACGCCCTGGCGGCCGCCGAGAAT
GAACGCCAAGAGGAACAAGCATGAAACCGCACCAGGACGGCCAGGACGAACCGTTTTTCATTACCGAAGA
GATCGAGGCGGAGATGATCGCGGCCGGGTACGTGTTCGAGCCGCCCGCGCACGTCTCAACCGTGCGGCTG
CATGAAATCCTGGCCGGTTTGTCTGATGCCAAGCTGGCGGCCTGGCCGGCCAGCTTGGCCGCTGAAGAAA
CCGAGCGCCGCCGTCTAAAAAGGTGATGTGTATTTGAGTAAAACAGCTTGCGTCATGCGGTCGCTGCGTA
TATGATGCGATGAGTAAATAAACAAATACGCAAGGGGAACGCATGAAGGTTATCGCTGTACTTAACCAGA
AAGGCGGGTCAGGCAAGACGACCATCGCAACCCATCTAGCCCGCGCCCTGCAACTCGCCGGGGCCGATGT
TCTGTTAGTCGATTCCGATCCCCAGGGCAGTGCCCGCGATTGGGCGGCCGTGCGGGAAGATCAACCGCTA
ACCGTTGTCGGCATCGACCGCCCGACGATTGACCGCGACGTGAAGGCCATCGGCCGGCGCGACTTCGTAG
TGATCGACGGAGCGCCCCAGGCGGCGGACTTGGCTGTGTCCGCGATCAAGGCAGCCGACTTCGTGCTGAT
TCCGGTGCAGCCAAGCCCTTACGACATATGGGCCACCGCCGACCTGGTGGAGCTGGTTAAGCAGCGCATT
GAGGTCACGGATGGAAGGCTACAAGCGGCCTTTGTCGTGTCGCGGGCGATCAAAGGCACGCGCATCGGCG
GTGAGGTTGCCGAGGCGCTGGCCGGGTACGAGCTGCCCATTCTTGAGTCCCGTATCACGCAGCGCGTGAG
CTACCCAGGCACTGCCGCCGCCGGCACAACCGTTCTTGAATCAGAACCCGAGGGCGACGCTGCCCGCGAG
GTCCAGGCGCTGGCCGCTGAAATTAAATCAAAACTCATTTGAGTTAATGAGGTAAAGAGAAAATGAGCAA
AAGCACAAACACGCTAAGTGCCGGCCGTCCGAGCGCACGCAGCAGCAAGGCTGCAACGTTGGCCAGCCTG
GCAGACACGCCAGCCATGAAGCGGGTCAACTTTCAGTTGCCGGCGGAGGATCACACCAAGCTGAAGATGT
ACGCGGTACGCCAAGGCAAGACCATTACCGAGCTGCTATCTGAATACATCGCGCAGCTACCAGAGTAAAT
GAGCAAATGAATAAATGAGTAGATGAATTTTAGCGGCTAAAGGAGGCGGCATGGAAAATCAAGAACAACC
AGGCACCGACGCCGTGGAATGCCCCATGTGTGGAGGAACGGGCGGTTGGCCAGGCGTAAGCGGCTGGGTT
GCCTGCCGGCCCTGCAATGGCACTGGAACCCCCAAGCCCGAGGAATCGGCGTGAGCGGTCGCAAACCATC
CGGCCCGGTACAAATCGGCGCGGCGCTGGGTGATGACCTGGTGGAGAAGTTGAAGGCCGCGCAGGCCGCC
CAGCGGCAACGCATCGAGGCAGAAGCACGCCCCGGTGAATCGTGGCAAGCGGCCGCTGATCGAATCCGCA
AAGAATCCCGGCAACCGCCGGCAGCCGGTGCGCCGTCGATTAGGAAGCCGCCCAAGGGCGACGAGCAACC
AGATTTTTTCGTTCCGATGCTCTATGACGTGGGCACCCGCGATAGTCGCAGCATCATGGACGTGGCCGTT
TTCCGTCTGTCGAAGCGTGACCGACGAGCTGGCGAGGTGATCCGCTACGAGCTTCCAGACGGGCACGTAG
AGGTTTCCGCAGGGCCGGCCGGCATGGCCAGTGTGTGGGATTACGACCTGGTACTGATGGCGGTTTCCCA
TCTAACCGAATCCATGAACCGATACCGGGAAGGGAAGGGAGACAAGCCCGGCCGCGTGTTCCGTCCACAC
GTTGCGGACGTACTCAAGTTCTGCCGGCGAGCCGATGGCGGAAAGCAGAAAGACGACCTGGTAGAAACCT
GCATTCGGTTAAACACCACGCACGTTGCCATGCAGCGTACGAAGAAGGCCAAGAACGGCCGCCTGGTGAC
GGTATCCGAGGGTGAAGCCTTGATTAGCCGCTACAAGATCGTAAAGAGCGAAACCGGGCGGCCGGAGTAC
ATCGAGATCGAGCTAGCTGATTGGATGTACCGCGAGATCACAGAAGGCAAGAACCCGGACGTGCTGACGG
TTCACCCCGATTACTTTTTGATCGATCCCGGCATCGGCCGTTTTCTCTACCGCCTGGCACGCCGCGCCGC
AGGCAAGGCAGAAGCCAGATGGTTGTTCAAGACGATCTACGAACGCAGTGGCAGCGCCGGAGAGTTCAAG
AAGTTCTGTTTCACCGTGCGCAAGCTGATCGGGTCAAATGACCTGCCGGAGTACGATTTGAAGGAGGAGG
CGGGGCAGGCTGGCCCGATCCTAGTCATGCGCTACCGCAACCTGATCGAGGGCGAAGCATCCGCCGGTTC
CTAATGTACGGAGCAGATGCTAGGGCAAATTGCCCTAGCAGGGGAAAAAGGTCGAAAAGGTGTCTTTCCT
GTGGATAGCACGTACATTGGGAACCCAAAGCCGTACATTGGGAACCGGAACCCGTACATTGGGAACCCAA
AGCCGTACATTGGGAACCGGTCACACATGTAAGTGACTGATATAAAAGAGAAAAAAGGCGATTTTTCCGC
CTAAAACTCTTTAAAACTTATTAAAACTCTTAAAACCCGCCTGGCCTGTGCATAACTGTCTGGCCAGCGC
ACAGCCGAAGAGCTGCAAAAAGCGCCTACCCTTCGGTCGCTGCGCTCCCTACGCCCCGCCGCTTCGCGTC
GGCCTATCGCGGCCGCTGGCCGCTCAAAAATGGCTGGCCTACGGCCAGGCAATCTACCAGGGCGCGGACA
AGCCGCGCCGTCGCCACTCGACCGCCGGCGCCCACATCAAGGCACCCTGCCTCGCGCGTTTCGGTGATGA
CGGTGAAAACCTCTGACACATGCAGCTCCCGGAGACGGTCACAGCTTGTCTGTAAGCGGATGCCGGGAGC
AGACAAGCCCGTCAGGGCGCGTCAGCGGGTGTTGGCGGGTGTCGGGGCGCAGCCATGACCCAGTCACGTA
GCGATAGCGGAGTGTATACTGGCTTAACTATGCGGCATCAGAGCAGATTGTACTGAGAGTGCACCATATG
CGGTGTGAAATACCGCACAGATGCGTAAGGAGAAAATACCGCATCAGGCGCTCTTCCGCTTCCTCGCTCA
CTGACTCGCTGCGCTCGGTCGTTCGGCTGCGGCGAGCGGTATCAGCTCACTCAAAGGCGGTAATACGGTT
ATCCACAGAATCAGGGGATAACGCAGGAAAGAACATGTGAGCAAAAGGCCAGCAAAAGGCCAGGAACCGT
AAAAAGGCCGCGTTGCTGGCGTTTTTCCATAGGCTCCGCCCCCCTGACGAGCATCACAAAAATCGACGCT
CAAGTCAGAGGTGGCGAAACCCGACAGGACTATAAAGATACCAGGCGTTTCCCCCTGGAAGCTCCCTCGT
GCGCTCTCCTGTTCCGACCCTGCCGCTTACCGGATACCTGTCCGCCTTTCTCCCTTCGGGAAGCGTGGCG
CTTTCTCATAGCTCACGCTGTAGGTATCTCAGTTCGGTGTAGGTCGTTCGCTCCAAGCTGGGCTGTGTGC
ACGAACCCCCCGTTCAGCCCGACCGCTGCGCCTTATCCGGTAACTATCGTCTTGAGTCCAACCCGGTAAG
ACACGACTTATCGCCACTGGCAGCAGCCACTGGTAACAGGATTAGCAGAGCGAGGTATGTAGGCGGTGCT
ACAGAGTTCTTGAAGTGGTGGCCTAACTACGGCTACACTAGAAGGACAGTATTTGGTATCTGCGCTCTGC
TGAAGCCAGTTACCTTCGGAAAAAGAGTTGGTAGCTCTTGATCCGGCAAACAAACCACCGCTGGTAGCGG
TGGTTTTTTTGTTTGCAAGCAGCAGATTACGCGCAGAAAAAAAGGATCTCAAGAAGATCCTTTGATCTTT
TCTACGGGGTCTGACGCTCAGTGGAACGAAAACTCACGTTAAGGGATTTTGGTCATGCATTCTAGGTACT
AAAACAATTCATCCAGTAAAATATAATATTTTATTTTCTCCCAATCAGGCTTGATCCCCAGTAAGTCAAA
AAATAGCTCGACATACTGTTCTTCCCCGATATCCTCCCTGATCGACCGGACGCAGAAGGCAATGTCATAC
CACTTGTCCGCCCTGCCGCTTCTCCCAAGATCAATAAAGCCACTTACTTTGCCATCTTTCACAAAGATGT
TGCTGTCTCCCAGGTCGCCGTGGGAAAAGACAAGTTCCTCTTCGGGCTTTTCCGTCTTTAAAAAATCATA
CAGCTCGCGCGGATCTTTAAATGGAGTGTCTTCTTCCCAGTTTTCGCAATCCACATCGGCCAGATCGTTA
TTCAGTAAGTAATCCAATTCGGCTAAGCGGCTGTCTAAGCTATTCGTATAGGGACAATCCGATATGTCGA
TGGAGTGAAAGAGCCTGATGCACTCCGCATACAGCTCGATAATCTTTTCAGGGCTTTGTTCATCTTCATA
CTCTTCCGAGCAAAGGACGCCATCGGCCTCACTCATGAGCAGATTGCTCCAGCCATCATGCCGTTCAAAG
TGCAGGACCTTTGGAACAGGCAGCTTTCCTTCCAGCCATAGCATCATGTCCTTTTCCCGTTCCACATCAT
AGGTGGTCCCTTTATACCGGCTGTCCGTCATTTTTAAATATAGGTTTTCATTTTCTCCCACCAGCTTATA
TACCTTAGCAGGAGACATTCCTTCCGTATCTTTTACGCAGCGGTATTTTTCGATCAGTTTTTTCAATTCC
GGTGATATTCTCATTTTAGCCATTTATTATTTCCTTCCTCTTTTCTACAGTATTTAAAGATACCCCAAGA
AGCTAATTATAACAAGACGAACTCCAATTCACTGTTCCTTGCATTCTAAAACCTTAAATACCAGAAAACA
GCTTTTTCAAAGTTGTTTTCAAAGTTGGCGTATAACATAGTATCGACGGAGCCGATTTTGAAACCGCGGT
GATCACAGGCAGCAACGCTCTGTCATCGTTACAATCAACATGCTACCCTCCGCGAGATCATCCGTGTTTC
AAACCCGGCAGCTTAGTTGCCGTTCTTCCGAATAGCATCGGTAACATGAGCAAAGTCTGCCGCCTTACAA
CGGCTCTCCCGCTGACGCCGTCCCGGACTGATGGGCTGCCTGTATCGAGTGGTGATTTTGTGCCGAGCTG
CCGGTCGGGGAGCTGTTGGCTGGCTGGTGGCAGGATATATTGTGGTGTAAACAAATTGACGCTTAGACAA
CTTAATAACACATTGCGGACGTTTTTAATGTACTGAATTAACGCCGAATTAATTCGGGGATAGCCCTTTG
GTCTTCTGAGACTGTATCTTTGATATTCTTGGAGTAGACGAGAGTGTCGTGCTCCACCATGTTGGCAAGC
TGCTCTAGCCAATACGCAAACCGCCTCTCCCCGCGCGTTGGCCGATTCATTAATGCAGCTGGCACGACAG
GTTTCCCGACTGGAAAGCGGGCAGTGAGCGCAACGCAATTAATGTGAGTTAGCTCACTCATTAGGCACCC
CAGGCTTTACACTTTATGCTTCCGGCTCGTATGTTGTGTGGAATTGTGAGCGGATAACAATTTCACACAG
GAAACAGCTATGACATGATTACG
Features (pLannotate 1.2.2; 24 found; start..end, strand, type, name):
    982..1749    +  CDS            NSP_ABMVW: Experimental evidence at protein level: Swiss-Prot protein existence level 1. Binds to the genomic viral ssDNA, shuttles it into and out of the cell nucleus. Begomoviruses use 2 proteins to transport their DNA from cell to cell. The nuclear shuttle protein (NSP) shuttles it between nucleus and cytoplasm and the movement protein (MP) probably transports the DNA-NSP complex to the cell periphery and facilitates movement across the cell wall. From Abutilon mosaic virus (isolate West India) (AbMV).
   1792..2670    -  CDS            MVP_ABMVW: Experimental evidence at protein level: Swiss-Prot protein existence level 1. Transports viral genome to neighboring plant cells directly through plasmosdesmata, without any budding. The movement protein allows efficient cell to cell propagation, by bypassing the host cell wall barrier. Begomovirus genome is shuttled out of nucleus by Nuclear shuttle protein (NSP) and the movement protein transports the DNA-NSP complex to cell plasmodesmata and facilitates further movement across the cell wall. From Abutilon mosaic virus (isolate West India) (AbMV).
   3333..3395    -  CDS            REP_SLCV (fragment): Protein inferred from homology: Swiss-Prot protein existence level 3. Essential for the replication of viral ssDNA. The closed circular ssDNA genome is first converted to a superhelical dsDNA. Rep binds a specific region at the genome origin of replication. It introduces an endonucleolytic nick within the conserved sequence 5'- TAATATTAC-3' in the intergenic region of the genome present in all geminiviruses, thereby initiating the rolling circle replication (RCR). Following cleavage, binds covalently to the 5'-phosphate of DNA as a tyrosyl ester. The cleavage gives rise to a free 3'-OH that se
   3813..3869    +  CDS            CAPSD_ABMVW (fragment): Experimental evidence at protein level: Swiss-Prot protein existence level 1. Encapsidates the viral DNA into characteristic twinned ('geminate') particles. Binds the genomic viral ssDNA and shuttles it into and out of the cell nucleus. The CP of bipartite geminiviruses is not required for cell-to-cell or systemic movement. From Abutilon mosaic virus (isolate West India) (AbMV).
   3872..4267    -  CDS            REN_TGMVY: Experimental evidence at protein level: Swiss-Prot protein existence level 1. Increases viral DNA accumulation. Enhances infectivity and symptom expression (By similarity). From Tomato golden mosaic virus (strain Yellow vein) (TGMV).
   4345..5394    -  CDS            REP_BGYMJ: Experimental evidence at protein level: Swiss-Prot protein existence level 1. Essential for the replication of viral ssDNA. The closed circular ssDNA genome is first converted to a superhelical dsDNA. Rep binds a specific region at the genome origin of replication. It introduces an endonucleolytic nick within the conserved sequence 5'- TAATATTAC-3' in the intergenic region of the genome present in all geminiviruses, thereby initiating the rolling circle replication (RCR). Following cleavage, binds covalently to the 5'-phosphate of DNA as a tyrosyl ester. The cleavage gives rise to a free 3'-OH
   5747..5851    +  CDS            CAPSD_ABMVW (fragment): Experimental evidence at protein level: Swiss-Prot protein existence level 1. Encapsidates the viral DNA into characteristic twinned ('geminate') particles. Binds the genomic viral ssDNA and shuttles it into and out of the cell nucleus. The CP of bipartite geminiviruses is not required for cell-to-cell or systemic movement. From Abutilon mosaic virus (isolate West India) (AbMV).
   5870..5915    +  misc_feature   MCS (fragment): pUC18/19 multiple cloning site
   5918..6072    +  CDS            lacZα (fragment): LacZα fragment of β-galactosidase; lacZ fragment
   6138..6162    +  misc_feature   RB T-DNA repeat: right border repeat from nopaline C58 T-DNA
   6502..6903    +  CDS            Y4CG_SINFN (fragment): Protein inferred from homology: Swiss-Prot protein existence level 3. From Sinorhizobium fredii (strain NBRC 101917 / NGR234).
   7463..8092    +  CDS            pVS1 StaA: stability protein from the Pseudomonas plasmid pVS1 (Heeb et al., 2000)
   8521..9594    +  CDS            pVS1 RepA: replication protein from the Pseudomonas plasmid pVS1 (Heeb et al., 2000)
   9660..9854    +  rep_origin     pVS1 oriV: origin of replication for the Pseudomonas plasmid pVS1 (Heeb et al., 2000)
  10057..10096   +  CDS            rop (fragment): Rop protein, which maintains plasmids at low copy number; rop
  10198..10338   +  misc_feature   bom: basis of mobility region from pBR322
  10524..11112   -  rep_origin     ori: high-copy-number ColE1/pMB1/pBR322/pUC origin of replication
  11199..11993   -  CDS            KanR: aminoglycoside phosphotransferase; aphA-3; confers resistance to kanamycin
  12418..12442   +  misc_feature   LB T-DNA repeat: left border repeat from nopaline C58 T-DNA
  12520..12593   -  promoter       CaMV 35S promoter (enhanced) (fragment): cauliflower mosaic virus 35S promoter with a duplicated enhancer region
  12609..12697   +  CDS            lacI (fragment): lac repressor; lacI; The lac repressor binds to the lac operator to inhibit transcription in E. coli. This inhibition can be relieved by adding lactose or isopropyl-β-D-thiogalactopyranoside (IPTG).
  12710..12731   +  protein_bind   CAP binding site: CAP binding activates transcription in the presence of cAMP. E. coli catabolite activator protein
  12746..12776   +  promoter       lac promoter: promoter for the E. coli lac operon
  12780..12802   +  protein_bind   lac operator (fragment): The lac repressor binds to the lac operator to inhibit transcription in E. coli. This inhibition can be relieved by adding lactose or isopropyl-β-D-thiogalactopyranoside (IPTG). lac repressor encoded by lacI
