[The description below was written by a language model from this plasmid's Addgene catalogue record and pLannotate feature annotations shown in this document.]
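Description:
pVSe is an empty-backbone plant expression vector, built on pJRT.Agro.CLCrVA.008, that serves as an all-in-one plant virus vector for virus-induced gene silencing (VIGS) and virus-mediated overexpression (VOX). It is a binary T-DNA plasmid of about 12.8 kb. It carries nopaline-type left and right border repeats, and the pVS1 replication module (oriV, RepA and the StaA stability protein) allows maintenance in Agrobacterium. A high-copy ColE1/pUC-type origin with the pBR322 bom region supports propagation in E. coli. Selection in bacteria is by kanamycin through an aphA-3 type aminoglycoside phosphotransferase gene located outside the borders.

The region between the borders holds begomovirus-derived sequences. These were annotated by homology to related bipartite geminiviruses, so the listed species names reflect the closest database matches rather than the actual source virus, which the record does not explicitly state. One block encodes the nuclear shuttle protein and the movement protein, the DNA-B functions that carry viral DNA out of the nucleus and between cells. A second block encodes the replication initiator Rep and the replication enhancer REn, which are DNA-A functions driving rolling-circle replication. Having both sets on one plasmid is consistent with the "all-in-one" description, since a single Agrobacterium strain would then suffice.

Only short coat protein fragments are detected, and one lies immediately upstream of a pUC-type multiple cloning site fragment. This suggests that inserts are placed at the coat protein position, although the record does not spell out the cloning strategy. Residual lac promoter/operator, lacZα, lacI and 35S promoter fragments appear to be backbone remnants. No insert is present; users add a host gene fragment for silencing or a coding sequence for expression.
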