Addgene plasmid #234896: pVSe
Purpose: (Empty Backbone) All-in-one plant virus expression vector for virus-induced gene silencing (VIGS) and virus-mediated overexpression (VOX)
Depositing lab: Guoli Song. Depositing organization: Institute of Cotton Research (ICR), CAAS. Publication: An all-in-one plant virus-based vector toolkit for streamlined gene silencing, overexpression, and genome editing. Hao Y, Yuan Z, Li Y, Zuo D, Cheng H, Wang Q, Zhang Y, Lv L, Liu J, Song G. Plant Commun. 2025 May 19:101379. doi: 10.1016/j.xplc.2025.101379. PubMed 40394900.
Backbone
  Vector backbone: pJRT.Agro.CLCrVA.008
  Backbone manufacturer: Tuttle et al Plant Methods. 2012 Aug 1;8(1):27. doi: 10.1186/1746-4811-8-27.
  Vector type: Plant Expression
Growth in bacteria
  Bacterial resistance: Kanamycin, 50 μg/mL
  Growth temperature: 37°C
  Growth strain: DH5alpha
  Copy number: High Copy
Gene/Insert
  Gene/Insert name: None
Terms and licenses: Academic/Nonprofit Terms; Industry Terms: Not Available to Industry
How to cite: pVSe was a gift from Guoli Song (Addgene plasmid # 234896 ; http://n2t.net/addgene:234896 ; RRID:Addgene_234896)
